Addgene plasmid #137121: pAAV-Ef1a-Coff/Fon-GCaMP6M
Purpose: Intersectional viral expression of GCaMP6M in cells expressing Flp AND NOT Cre
Depositing lab: Karl Deisseroth & INTRSECT 2.0 Project. Depositing organization: Stanford University. Publication: Comprehensive Dual- and Triple-Feature Intersectional Single-Vector Delivery of Diverse Functional Payloads to Cells of Behaving Mammals. Fenno LE, Ramakrishnan C, Kim YS, Evans KE, Lo M, Vesuna S, Inoue M, Cheung KYM, Yuen E, Pichamoorthy N, Hong ASO, Deisseroth K. Neuron. 2020 Jun 20. pii: S0896-6273(20)30432-3. doi: 10.1016/j.neuron.2020.06.003. PubMed 32574559.
Backbone
  Vector backbone: AAV2-EF1a-WPRE
  Backbone size w/o insert (bp): 5300
  Vector type: AAV, Cre/Lox, Synthetic Biology ; Flp/FRT
Growth in bacteria
  Bacterial resistance: Ampicillin, 100 μg/mL
  Growth temperature: 37°C
  Growth strain: NEB Stable
  Copy number: High Copy
Gene/Insert
  Gene/Insert name: Coff/Fon-GCaMP6M
  Species: Synthetic; Prokaryotic
  Insert size (bp): 1800
  Mutation: Removed RSET tag
  Promoter: EF1a
  Cloning method: Restriction Enzyme; 5′ cloning site BamHI (unknown if destroyed); 3′ cloning site EcoRI (unknown if destroyed)
  Sequencing primers: 5′ TGGAATTTGCCCTTTTTGAG; 3′ GGGCCACAACTCCTCATAAA
Terms and licenses: Academic/Nonprofit Terms; Industry Terms: Not Available to Industry
Depositor comments: Additional sequencing primers: Intron 1F GGGACGACATGACTTAACCAG; Intron 1R CCAGCCCTTCTCATGTTCAG
How to cite: pAAV-Ef1a-Coff/Fon-GCaMP6M was a gift from Karl Deisseroth & INTRSECT 2.0 Project (Addgene plasmid # 137121 ; http://n2t.net/addgene:137121 ; RRID:Addgene_137121) For viral preps, please replace (Addgene plasmid # 137121) in the above sentence with: (Addgene viral prep # 137121-AAV8)
