[The description below was written by a language model from this plasmid's Addgene catalogue record and pLannotate feature annotations shown in this document.]
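Description:
pAAV-Ef1a-Coff/Fon-GCaMP6M is an AAV2 transfer plasmid from the INTRSECT 2.0 intersectional toolkit. It is designed to express the genetically encoded calcium indicator GCaMP6m only in cells that contain Flp recombinase and lack Cre. The plasmid is about 7.2 kb and is propagated in E. coli at high copy from a ColE1/pUC-type origin under ampicillin selection (AmpR). It also carries an f1/M13 phage origin. Two AAV2 inverted terminal repeats flank the expression cassette and allow it to be packaged into recombinant AAV. In the NGS-derived record one ITR is annotated only as fragments, whereas the depositor sequence shows both intact, and the two records otherwise agree closely.

Between the ITRs, the human EF-1α promoter with its intron drives a GCaMP6m coding sequence (RSET tag removed) that has been split into two exons separated by an artificial intron, annotated as β-globin intron fragments. The first exon lies in the sense orientation and holds the M13 calmodulin-binding peptide and the start of the circularly permuted fluorescent protein, which the annotator labels as a Venus fragment. It is bracketed by oppositely oriented lox2272 and loxN pairs, so Cre inverts it and locks it in the antisense orientation, which abolishes expression. The second exon, containing the rest of GCaMP6m, starts in the antisense orientation. According to the vector type and stated purpose, Flp acting on FRT-type sites should flip it into sense, although these sites were not picked up in either feature table. Once both exons are in the sense orientation, splicing removes the intron and the recombinase sites within it to give an intact reading frame. A WPRE and an hGH polyadenylation signal enhance expression and terminate the transcript. The construct is used for viral calcium imaging of cell populations defined by two genetic features in mammals.
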