Features (pLannotate 1.2.2; 25 found; start..end, strand, type, name):
      1..141     -  repeat_region  AAV2 ITR: inverted terminal repeat of adeno-associated virus serotype 2 inverted
    169..235     +  CDS            small t antigen (fragment): SV40 (simian virus 40) small t antigen
    261..472     +  promoter       EF-1α core promoter: core promoter for human elongation factor EF-1α
    473..581     +  intron         EF-1α intron A (fragment): intron upstream of the start codon of human EF-1α
   1207..1410    +  intron         EF-1α intron A: truncated intron upstream of the start codon of human EF-1α
   1426..1459    +  protein_bind   lox2272: Cre-mediated recombination occurs in the 8-bp core sequence (GGATACTT). lox2272 sites are compatible with each other, but incompatible with loxP or loxN sites (Lee and Saito, 1988). Cre recombinase
   1510..1543    +  protein_bind   loxN: Cre-mediated recombination occurs in the 8-bp core sequence (GTATACCT). loxN sites are compatible with each other, but incompatible with loxP or lox2272 sites. Cre recombinase
   1571..1627    +  CDS            calmodulin-binding peptide: calmodulin-binding peptide from avian smooth muscle myosin light chain kinase
   1652..1903    +  CDS            VC155: C-terminal fragment of mVenus for use in bimolecular fluorescence complementation (BiFC) (Kodama and Hu, 2010)
   1954..1987    -  protein_bind   lox2272: Cre-mediated recombination occurs in the 8-bp core sequence (GGATACTT). lox2272 sites are compatible with each other, but incompatible with loxP or loxN sites (Lee and Saito, 1988). Cre recombinase
   1988..2037    -  intron         β-globin intron (fragment): internally truncated intron from human β-globin
   2038..2071    -  protein_bind   loxN: Cre-mediated recombination occurs in the 8-bp core sequence (GTATACCT). loxN sites are compatible with each other, but incompatible with loxP or lox2272 sites. Cre recombinase
   2204..3078    -  CDS            GCaMP6m (fragment): improved fluorescent protein-based calcium sensor (Chen et al., 2013)
   3185..3235    -  intron         β-globin intron (fragment): internally truncated intron from human β-globin
   3269..3293    +  misc_feature   MCS (fragment): pBluescript multiple cloning site
   3293..3881    +  misc_feature   WPRE: woodchuck hepatitis virus posttranscriptional regulatory element
   3913..4389    +  polyA_signal   hGH poly(A) signal: human growth hormone polyadenylation signal
   4429..4569    +  repeat_region  AAV2 ITR: inverted terminal repeat of adeno-associated virus serotype 2 inverted
   4574..4625    -  misc_feature   bom (fragment): basis of mobility region from pBR322
   4644..5024    +  rep_origin     M13 ori (sequence partly withheld): M13 bacteriophage origin of replication; arrow indicates direction of (+) strand synthesis
   5100..5149    -  misc_feature   bom (fragment): basis of mobility region from pBR322
   5251..5286    -  CDS            rop (fragment): Rop protein, which maintains plasmids at low copy number; rop
   5381..5485    +  promoter       AmpR promoter: bla
   5486..6346    +  CDS            AmpR: β-lactamase; bla; confers resistance to ampicillin, carbenicillin, and related antibiotics
   6517..7105    +  rep_origin     ori: high-copy-number ColE1/pMB1/pBR322/pUC origin of replication
>Addgene plasmid #137121 | pAAV-Ef1a-Coff/Fon-GCaMP6M | depositor full sequence | sequence record 265088 | pAAV-Ef1a-Coff/Fon-GCaMP6M sequence 7166 bps
CCTGCAGGCAGCTGCGCGCTCGCTCGCTCACTGAGGCCGCCCGGGCAAAGCCCGGGCGTCGGGCGACCTT
TGGTCGCCCGGCCTCAGTGAGCGAGCGAGCGCGCAGAGAGGGAGTGGCCAACTCCATCACTAGGGGTTCC
TGCGGCCGCACGCGTAAGCTTTGCAAAGATGGATAAAGTTTTAAACAGAGAGGAATCTTTGCAGCTAATG
GACCTTCTAGGTCTTGAAAGGAGTGGGAATTGGCTCCGGTGCCCGTCAGTGGGCAGAGCGCACATCGCCC
ACAGTCCCCGAGAAGTTGGGGGGAGGGGTCGGCAATTGAACCGGTGCCTAGAGAAGGTGGCGCGGGGTAA
ACTGGGAAAGTGATGTCGTGTACTGGCTCCGCCTTTTTCCCGAGGGTGGGGGAGAACCGTATATAAGTGC
AGTAGTCGCCGTGAACGTTCTTTTTCGCAACGGGTTTGCCGCCAGAACACAGGTAAGTGCCGTGTGTGGT
TCCCGCGGGCCTGGCCTCTTTACGGGTTATGGCCCTTGCGTGCCTTGAATTACTTCCACTGGCTGCAGTA
CGTGATTCTTGATCCCGAGCTTCGGGTTGGAAGTGGGTGGGAGAGTTCGAGGCCTTGCGCTTAAGGAGCC
CCTTCGCCTCGTGCTTGAGTTGAGGCCTGGCCTGGGCGCTGGGGCCGCCGCGTGCGAATCTGGTGGCACC
TTCGCGCCTGTCTCGCTGCTTTCGATAAGTCTCTAGCCATTTAAAATTTTTGATGACCTGCTGCGACGCT
TTTTTTCTGGCAAGATAGTCTTGTAAATGCGGGCCAAGATCTGCACACTGGTATTTCGGTTTTTGGGGCC
GCGGGCGGCGACGGGGCCCGTGCGTCCCAGCGCACATGTTCGGCGAGGCGGGGCCTGCGAGCGCGGCCAC
CGAGAATCGGACGGGGGTAGTCTCAAGCTGGCCGGCCTGCTCTGGTGCCTGGCCTCGCGCCGCCGTGTAT
CGCCCCGCCCTGGGCGGCAAGGCTGGCCCGGTCGGCACCAGTTGCGTGAGCGGAAAGATGGCCGCTTCCC
GGCCCTGCTGCAGGGAGCTCAAAATGGAGGACGCGGCGCTCGGGAGAGCGGGCGGGTGAGTCACCCACAC
AAAGGAAAAGGGCCTTTCCGTCCTCAGCCGTCGCTTCATGTGACTCCACGGAGTACCGGGCGCCGTCCAG
GCACCTCGATTAGTTCTCGAGCTTTTGGAGTACGTCGTCTTTAGGTTGGGGGGAGGGGTTTTATGCGATG
GAGTTTCCCCACACTGAGTGGGTGGAGACTGAAGTTAGGCCAGCTTGGCACTTGATGTAATTCTCCTTGG
AATTTGCCCTTTTTGAGTTTGGATCTTGGTTCATTCTCAAGCCTCAGACAGTGGTTCAAAGTTTTTTTCT
TCCATTTCAGGTGTCGTGAGGATCCATAACTTCGTATAGGATACTTTATACGAAGTTATGTAGCTGGAGC
AATTTGAAAAGATTGTTGTATTACCTCTAGCTGCGCTTAATAACTTCGTATAGTATACCTTATACGAAGT
TATGTCGACGCCACCATGGTGGACTCATCACGTCGTAAGTGGAATAAGACAGGTCACGCAGTCAGAGCTA
TAGGTCGGCTGAGCTCACTCGAGAACGTCTATATCAAGGCCGACAAGCAGAAGAACGGCATCAAGGCGAA
CTTCAAGATCCGCCACAACATCGAGGACGGCGGCGTGCAGCTCGCCTACCACTACCAGCAGAACACCCCC
ATCGGCGACGGCCCCGTGCTGCTGCCCGACAACCACTACCTGAGCGTGCAGTCCAAACTTTCGAAAGACC
CCAACGAGAAGCGCGATCACATGGTCCTGCTGGAGTTCGTGACCGCCGCCGGGATCACTCTCGGCATGGA
CGAGCTGTACAAGGGCGGTACCGGAGGGAGCATGGTGAGCAAGGTGAGTACAGGAGGGCTAGCATAACTT
CGTATAAAGTATCCTATACGAAGTTATTTGCCTTAACCCAGAAATTATCACTGTTATTCTTTAGATAGGT
GCAAAGAATAACTTCGTATAAGGTATACTATACGAAGTTATGGTACCGAAGTTCCTATTCTTCAAATAGT
ATAGGAACTTCAATTGTTATTGGTGCAAAGAATCACTTCCTTAAGTCTTTATACTGCCCAGGAAGTTCCT
ATTCTTCAAAAGGTATAGGAACTTCGGCGCGCCTCACTTCGCTGTCATCATTTGTACAAACTCTTCGTAG
TTTACCTGACCATCCCCATCGATGTCTGCTTCCCTGATCATTTCATCAACCTCTTCATCTGTTAACTTCT
CTCCAAGGTTTGTCATCACGTGGCGAAGCTCTGCTGCACTGATGTAGCCATTGCCATCCTTATCAAACAC
ACCGAACGCTTCTCTAATTTCTTCTTCCGTGTCCCTGTAGCTCCCTTTTCTTGCCATCATTGTCAGGAAC
TCAGGGAAGTCGATTGTGCCGTCACCGTCGGCATCTACTTCATTGATCATGTCCTGCAGCTCTGCTTCTG
TGGGGTTCTGCCCCAGAGACCGCATCACCGTCCCCAGCTCCTTGGTTGTTATTGTCCCATCCCCGTCCTT
GTCAAATAGGGAGAAAGCCTCTTTAAATTCTGCGATCTGCTCTTCAGTCAGTTGGTCCGGCAGGTTGTAC
TCCAGCTTGTGCCCCAGGATGTTGCCGTCCTCCTTGAAGTCGATGCCCTTCAGCTCGATGCGGTTCACCA
GGGTGTCGCCCTCGAACTTCACCTCGGCGCGGGTCTTGTAGTTGCCGTCGTCCTTGAAGAAGATGGTGCG
CTCCTGGATGTAGCCTTCGGGCATGGCGGACTTGAAGAAGTCGTGCTGCTTCATGTGGTCGGGGTAGCGG
CTGAAGCACTGCACGCCGTAGGTCAGGGTGGTCACGAGGGTGGGCCAGGGCACGGGCAGCTTGCCGGTGG
TGCAGATGAACTTCAGGGTCAGCTTGCCGTAGGTGGCATCGCCCTCACCCTCGCCGGACACGCTGAACTT
GTGGCCGTTTACGTCGCCGTCCAGCTCGACCAGGATGGGCACCACCCCGGTGAACAGCTCCTCGCCCTGT
GGGACGACATGACTTAACCAGTTAACCATGTTCTCTGAACATGAGAAGGGCTGGCCACTCTCCATCTAGA
GAAGTTCCTATACTATTTGAAGAATAGGAACTTCTTGCCTTAACCCAGAAATTATCACTGTTATTCTTTA
GAATAGTGCAAAGAGAAGTTCCTATACCTTTTGAAGAATAGGAACTTCGAATTCGATATCAAGCTTATCG
ATAATCAACCTCTGGATTACAAAATTTGTGAAAGATTGACTGGTATTCTTAACTATGTTGCTCCTTTTAC
GCTATGTGGATACGCTGCTTTAATGCCTTTGTATCATGCTATTGCTTCCCGTATGGCTTTCATTTTCTCC
TCCTTGTATAAATCCTGGTTGCTGTCTCTTTATGAGGAGTTGTGGCCCGTTGTCAGGCAACGTGGCGTGG
TGTGCACTGTGTTTGCTGACGCAACCCCCACTGGTTGGGGCATTGCCACCACCTGTCAGCTCCTTTCCGG
GACTTTCGCTTTCCCCCTCCCTATTGCCACGGCGGAACTCATCGCCGCCTGCCTTGCCCGCTGCTGGACA
GGGGCTCGGCTGTTGGGCACTGACAATTCCGTGGTGTTGTCGGGGAAATCATCGTCCTTTCCTTGGCTGC
TCGCCTATGTTGCCACCTGGATTCTGCGCGGGACGTCCTTCTGCTACGTCCCTTCGGCCCTCAATCCAGC
GGACCTTCCTTCCCGCGGCCTGCTGCCGGCTCTGCGGCCTCTTCCGCGTCTTCGCCTTCGCCCTCAGACG
AGTCGGATCTCCCTTTGGGCCGCCTCCCCGCATCGATACCGAGCGCTGCTCGAGAGATCTACGGGTGGCA
TCCCTGTGACCCCTCCCCAGTGCCTCTCCTGGCCCTGGAAGTTGCCACTCCAGTGCCCACCAGCCTTGTC
CTAATAAAATTAAGTTGCATCATTTTGTCTGACTAGGTGTCCTTCTATAATATTATGGGGTGGAGGGGGG
TGGTATGGAGCAAGGGGCAAGTTGGGAAGACAACCTGTAGGGCCTGCGGGGTCTATTGGGAACCAAGCTG
GAGTGCAGTGGCACAATCTTGGCTCACTGCAATCTCCGCCTCCTGGGTTCAAGCGATTCTCCTGCCTCAG
CCTCCCGAGTTGTTGGGATTCCAGGCATGCATGACCAGGCTCAGCTAATTTTTGTTTTTTTGGTAGAGAC
GGGGTTTCACCATATTGGCCAGGCTGGTCTCCAACTCCTAATCTCAGGTGATCTACCCACCTTGGCCTCC
CAAATTGCTGGGATTACAGGCGTGAACCACTGCTCCCTTCCCTGTCCTTCTGATTTTGTAGGTAACCACG
TGCGGACCGAGCGGCCGCAGGAACCCCTAGTGATGGAGTTGGCCACTCCCTCTCTGCGCGCTCGCTCGCT
CACTGAGGCCGGGCGACCAAAGGTCGCCCGACGCCCGGGCTTTGCCCGGGCGGCCTCAGTGAGCGAGCGA
GCGCGCAGCTGCCTGCAGGGGCGCCTGATGCGGTATTTTCTCCTTACGCATCTGTGCGGTATTTCACACC
GCATA
[142 nt withheld, positions 4626-4767]
C
[141 nt withheld, positions 4769-4909]
CCTTTGACGTTGGAGTCCACGTTCTTT
[37 nt withheld, positions 4937-4973]
ACCCTATCTCGGGCTATTCTTTTGATTTATAAGGGATTTTGCCGATTTCGGCCTATTGGTTAAAAAATGA
GCTGATTTAACAAAAATTTAACGCGAATTTTAACAAAATATTAACGTTTACAATTTTATGGTGCACTCTC
AGTACAATCTGCTCTGATGCCGCATAGTTAAGCCAGCCCCGACACCCGCCAACACCCGCTGACGCGCCCT
GACGGGCTTGTCTGCTCCCGGCATCCGCTTACAGACAAGCTGTGACCGTCTCCGGGAGCTGCATGTGTCA
GAGGTTTTCACCGTCATCACCGAAACGCGCGAGACGAAAGGGCCTCGTGATACGCCTATTTTTATAGGTT
AATGTCATGATAATAATGGTTTCTTAGACGTCAGGTGGCACTTTTCGGGGAAATGTGCGCGGAACCCCTA
TTTGTTTATTTTTCTAAATACATTCAAATATGTATCCGCTCATGAGACAATAACCCTGATAAATGCTTCA
ATAATATTGAAAAAGGAAGAGTATGAGTATTCAACATTTCCGTGTCGCCCTTATTCCCTTTTTTGCGGCA
TTTTGCCTTCCTGTTTTTGCTCACCCAGAAACGCTGGTGAAAGTAAAAGATGCTGAAGATCAGTTGGGTG
CACGAGTGGGTTACATCGAACTGGATCTCAACAGCGGTAAGATCCTTGAGAGTTTTCGCCCCGAAGAACG
TTTTCCAATGATGAGCACTTTTAAAGTTCTGCTATGTGGCGCGGTATTATCCCGTATTGACGCCGGGCAA
GAGCAACTCGGTCGCCGCATACACTATTCTCAGAATGACTTGGTTGAGTACTCACCAGTCACAGAAAAGC
ATCTTACGGATGGCATGACAGTAAGAGAATTATGCAGTGCTGCCATAACCATGAGTGATAACACTGCGGC
CAACTTACTTCTGACAACGATCGGAGGACCGAAGGAGCTAACCGCTTTTTTGCACAACATGGGGGATCAT
GTAACTCGCCTTGATCGTTGGGAACCGGAGCTGAATGAAGCCATACCAAACGACGAGCGTGACACCACGA
TGCCTGTAGCAATGGCAACAACGTTGCGCAAACTATTAACTGGCGAACTACTTACTCTAGCTTCCCGGCA
ACAATTAATAGACTGGATGGAGGCGGATAAAGTTGCAGGACCACTTCTGCGCTCGGCCCTTCCGGCTGGC
TGGTTTATTGCTGATAAATCTGGAGCCGGTGAGCGTGGGTCTCGCGGTATCATTGCAGCACTGGGGCCAG
ATGGTAAGCCCTCCCGTATCGTAGTTATCTACACGACGGGGAGTCAGGCAACTATGGATGAACGAAATAG
ACAGATCGCTGAGATAGGTGCCTCACTGATTAAGCATTGGTAACTGTCAGACCAAGTTTACTCATATATA
CTTTAGATTGATTTAAAACTTCATTTTTAATTTAAAAGGATCTAGGTGAAGATCCTTTTTGATAATCTCA
TGACCAAAATCCCTTAACGTGAGTTTTCGTTCCACTGAGCGTCAGACCCCGTAGAAAAGATCAAAGGATC
TTCTTGAGATCCTTTTTTTCTGCGCGTAATCTGCTGCTTGCAAACAAAAAAACCACCGCTACCAGCGGTG
GTTTGTTTGCCGGATCAAGAGCTACCAACTCTTTTTCCGAAGGTAACTGGCTTCAGCAGAGCGCAGATAC
CAAATACTGTCCTTCTAGTGTAGCCGTAGTTAGGCCACCACTTCAAGAACTCTGTAGCACCGCCTACATA
CCTCGCTCTGCTAATCCTGTTACCAGTGGCTGCTGCCAGTGGCGATAAGTCGTGTCTTACCGGGTTGGAC
TCAAGACGATAGTTACCGGATAAGGCGCAGCGGTCGGGCTGAACGGGGGGTTCGTGCACACAGCCCAGCT
TGGAGCGAACGACCTACACCGAACTGAGATACCTACAGCGTGAGCTATGAGAAAGCGCCACGCTTCCCGA
AGGGAGAAAGGCGGACAGGTATCCGGTAAGCGGCAGGGTCGGAACAGGAGAGCGCACGAGGGAGCTTCCA
GGGGGAAACGCCTGGTATCTTTATAGTCCTGTCGGGTTTCGCCACCTCTGACTTGAGCGTCGATTTTTGT
GATGCTCGTCAGGGGGGCGGAGCCTATGGAAAAACGCCAGCAACGCGGCCTTTTTACGGTTCCTGGCCTT
TTGCTGGCCTTTTGCTCACATGT
