Features (pLannotate 1.2.2; 24 found; start..end, strand, type, name):
     21..112     -  repeat_region  AAV2 ITR (fragment): inverted terminal repeat of adeno-associated virus serotype 2 inverted
    140..206     +  CDS            small t antigen (fragment): SV40 (simian virus 40) small t antigen
    213..1391    +  promoter       EF-1α promoter: strong constitutive promoter for human elongation factor EF-1α
   1398..1431    +  protein_bind   lox2272: Cre-mediated recombination occurs in the 8-bp core sequence (GGATACTT). lox2272 sites are compatible with each other, but incompatible with loxP or loxN sites (Lee and Saito, 1988). Cre recombinase
   1482..1515    +  protein_bind   loxN: Cre-mediated recombination occurs in the 8-bp core sequence (GTATACCT). loxN sites are compatible with each other, but incompatible with loxP or lox2272 sites. Cre recombinase
   1543..1599    +  CDS            calmodulin-binding peptide: calmodulin-binding peptide from avian smooth muscle myosin light chain kinase
   1624..1875    +  CDS            VC155: C-terminal fragment of mVenus for use in bimolecular fluorescence complementation (BiFC) (Kodama and Hu, 2010)
   1926..1959    -  protein_bind   lox2272: Cre-mediated recombination occurs in the 8-bp core sequence (GGATACTT). lox2272 sites are compatible with each other, but incompatible with loxP or loxN sites (Lee and Saito, 1988). Cre recombinase
   1960..2009    -  intron         β-globin intron (fragment): internally truncated intron from human β-globin
   2010..2043    -  protein_bind   loxN: Cre-mediated recombination occurs in the 8-bp core sequence (GTATACCT). loxN sites are compatible with each other, but incompatible with loxP or lox2272 sites. Cre recombinase
   2176..3050    -  CDS            GCaMP6m (fragment): improved fluorescent protein-based calcium sensor (Chen et al., 2013)
   3157..3207    -  intron         β-globin intron (fragment): internally truncated intron from human β-globin
   3241..3265    +  misc_feature   MCS (fragment): pBluescript multiple cloning site
   3265..3853    +  misc_feature   WPRE: woodchuck hepatitis virus posttranscriptional regulatory element
   3885..4361    +  polyA_signal   hGH poly(A) signal: human growth hormone polyadenylation signal
   4401..4541    +  repeat_region  AAV2 ITR: inverted terminal repeat of adeno-associated virus serotype 2 inverted
   4546..4597    -  misc_feature   bom (fragment): basis of mobility region from pBR322
   4616..5071    +  rep_origin     f1 ori (sequence partly withheld): f1 bacteriophage origin of replication; arrow indicates direction of (+) strand synthesis
   5072..5121    -  misc_feature   bom (fragment): basis of mobility region from pBR322
   5223..5258    -  CDS            rop (fragment): Rop protein, which maintains plasmids at low copy number; rop
   5353..5457    +  promoter       AmpR promoter: bla
   5458..6318    +  CDS            AmpR: β-lactamase; bla; confers resistance to ampicillin, carbenicillin, and related antibiotics
   6489..7077    +  rep_origin     ori: high-copy-number ColE1/pMB1/pBR322/pUC origin of replication
   7150..21      +  repeat_region  AAV2 ITR (fragment) (across the origin): inverted terminal repeat of adeno-associated virus serotype 2 inverted
>Addgene plasmid #137121 | pAAV-Ef1a-Coff/Fon-GCaMP6M | addgene full sequence | sequence record 271939 | Addgene NGS Result
CTCGCTCGCTCACTGAGGCCGCCCGGGCGTCGGGCGACCTTTGGTCGCCCGGCCTCAGTGAGCGAGCGAG
CGCGCAGAGAGGGAGTGGCCAACTCCATCACTAGGGGTTCCTGCGGCCGCACGCGTAAGCTTTGCAAAGA
TGGATAAAGTTTTAAACAGAGAGGAATCTTTGCAGCTAATGGACCTTCTAGGTCTTGAAAGGAGTGGGAA
TTGGCTCCGGTGCCCGTCAGTGGGCAGAGCGCACATCGCCCACAGTCCCCGAGAAGTTGGGGGGAGGGGT
CGGCAATTGAACCGGTGCCTAGAGAAGGTGGCGCGGGGTAAACTGGGAAAGTGATGTCGTGTACTGGCTC
CGCCTTTTTCCCGAGGGTGGGGGAGAACCGTATATAAGTGCAGTAGTCGCCGTGAACGTTCTTTTTCGCA
ACGGGTTTGCCGCCAGAACACAGGTAAGTGCCGTGTGTGGTTCCCGCGGGCCTGGCCTCTTTACGGGTTA
TGGCCCTTGCGTGCCTTGAATTACTTCCACCTGGCTGCAGTACGTGATTCTTGATCCCGAGCTTCGGGTT
GGAAGTGGGTGGGAGAGTTCGAGGCCTTGCGCTTAAGGAGCCCCTTCGCCTCGTGCTTGAGTTGAGGCCT
GGCCTGGGCGCTGGGGCCGCCGCGTGCGAATCTGGTGGCACCTTCGCGCCTGTCTCGCTGCTTTCGATAA
GTCTCTAGCCATTTAAAATTTTTGATGACCTGCTGCGACGCTTTTTTTCTGGCAAGATAGTCTTGTAAAT
GCGGGCCAAGATCTGCACACTGGTATTTCGGTTTTTGGGGCCGCGGGCGGCGACGGGGCCCGTGCGTCCC
AGCGCACATGTTCGGCGAGGCGGGGCCTGCGAGCGCGGCCACCGAGAATCGGACGGGGGTAGTCTCAAGC
TGGCCGGCCTGCTCTGGTGCCTGGCCTCGCGCCGCCGTGTATCGCCCCGCCCTGGGCGGCAAGGCTGGCC
CGGTCGGCACCAGTTGCGTGAGCGGAAAGATGGCCGCTTCCCGGCCCTGCTGCAGGGAGCTCAAAATGGA
GGACGCGGCGCTCGGGAGAGCGGGCGGGTGAGTCACCCACACAAAGGAAAAGGGCCTTTCCGTCCTCAGC
CGTCGCTTCATGTGACTCCACGGAGTACCGGGCGCCGTCCAGGCACCTCGATTAGTTCTCGAGCTTTTGG
AGTACGTCGTCTTTAGGTTGGGGGGAGGGGTTTTATGCGATGGAGTTTCCCCACACTGAGTGGGTGGAGA
CTGAAGTTAGGCCAGCTTGGCACTTGATGTAATTCTCCTTGGAATTTGCCCTTTTTGAGTTTGGATCTTG
GTTCATTCTCAAGCCTCAGACAGTGGTTCAAAGTTTTTTTCTTCCATTTCAGGTGTCGTGAGGATCCATA
ACTTCGTATAGGATACTTTATACGAAGTTATGTAGCTGGAGCAATTTGAAAAGATTGTTGTATTACCTCT
AGCTGCGCTTAATAACTTCGTATAGTATACCTTATACGAAGTTATGTCGACGCCACCATGGTGGACTCAT
CACGTCGTAAGTGGAATAAGACAGGTCACGCAGTCAGAGCTATAGGTCGGCTGAGCTCACTCGAGAACGT
CTATATCAAGGCCGACAAGCAGAAGAACGGCATCAAGGCGAACTTCAAGATCCGCCACAACATCGAGGAC
GGCGGCGTGCAGCTCGCCTACCACTACCAGCAGAACACCCCCATCGGCGACGGCCCCGTGCTGCTGCCCG
ACAACCACTACCTGAGCGTGCAGTCCAAACTTTCGAAAGACCCCAACGAGAAGCGCGATCACATGGTCCT
GCTGGAGTTCGTGACCGCCGCCGGGATCACTCTCGGCATGGACGAGCTGTACAAGGGCGGTACCGGAGGG
AGCATGGTGAGCAAGGTGAGTACAGGAGGGCTAGCATAACTTCGTATAAAGTATCCTATACGAAGTTATT
TGCCTTAACCCAGAAATTATCACTGTTATTCTTTAGATAGGTGCAAAGAATAACTTCGTATAAGGTATAC
TATACGAAGTTATGGTACCGAAGTTCCTATTCTTCAAATAGTATAGGAACTTCAATTGTTATTGGTGCAA
AGAATCACTTCCTTAAGTCTTTATACTGCCCAGGAAGTTCCTATTCTTCAAAAGGTATAGGAACTTCGGC
GCGCCTCACTTCGCTGTCATCATTTGTACAAACTCTTCGTAGTTTACCTGACCATCCCCATCGATGTCTG
CTTCCCTGATCATTTCATCAACCTCTTCATCTGTTAACTTCTCTCCAAGGTTTGTCATCACGTGGCGAAG
CTCTGCTGCACTGATGTAGCCATTGCCATCCTTATCAAACACACCGAACGCTTCTCTAATTTCTTCTTCC
GTGTCCCTGTAGCTCCCTTTTCTTGCCATCATTGTCAGGAACTCAGGGAAGTCGATTGTGCCGTCACCGT
CGGCATCTACTTCATTGATCATGTCCTGCAGCTCTGCTTCTGTGGGGTTCTGCCCCAGAGACCGCATCAC
CGTCCCCAGCTCCTTGGTTGTTATTGTCCCATCCCCGTCCTTGTCAAATAGGGAGAAAGCCTCTTTAAAT
TCTGCGATCTGCTCTTCAGTCAGTTGGTCCGGCAGGTTGTACTCCAGCTTGTGCCCCAGGATGTTGCCGT
CCTCCTTGAAGTCGATGCCCTTCAGCTCGATGCGGTTCACCAGGGTGTCGCCCTCGAACTTCACCTCGGC
GCGGGTCTTGTAGTTGCCGTCGTCCTTGAAGAAGATGGTGCGCTCCTGGATGTAGCCTTCGGGCATGGCG
GACTTGAAGAAGTCGTGCTGCTTCATGTGGTCGGGGTAGCGGCTGAAGCACTGCACGCCGTAGGTCAGGG
TGGTCACGAGGGTGGGCCAGGGCACGGGCAGCTTGCCGGTGGTGCAGATGAACTTCAGGGTCAGCTTGCC
GTAGGTGGCATCGCCCTCACCCTCGCCGGACACGCTGAACTTGTGGCCGTTTACGTCGCCGTCCAGCTCG
ACCAGGATGGGCACCACCCCGGTGAACAGCTCCTCGCCCTGTGGGACGACATGACTTAACCAGTTAACCA
TGTTCTCTGAACATGAGAAGGGCTGGCCACTCTCCATCTAGAGAAGTTCCTATACTATTTGAAGAATAGG
AACTTCTTGCCTTAACCCAGAAATTATCACTGTTATTCTTTAGAATAGTGCAAAGAGAAGTTCCTATACC
TTTTGAAGAATAGGAACTTCGAATTCGATATCAAGCTTATCGATAATCAACCTCTGGATTACAAAATTTG
TGAAAGATTGACTGGTATTCTTAACTATGTTGCTCCTTTTACGCTATGTGGATACGCTGCTTTAATGCCT
TTGTATCATGCTATTGCTTCCCGTATGGCTTTCATTTTCTCCTCCTTGTATAAATCCTGGTTGCTGTCTC
TTTATGAGGAGTTGTGGCCCGTTGTCAGGCAACGTGGCGTGGTGTGCACTGTGTTTGCTGACGCAACCCC
CACTGGTTGGGGCATTGCCACCACCTGTCAGCTCCTTTCCGGGACTTTCGCTTTCCCCCTCCCTATTGCC
ACGGCGGAACTCATCGCCGCCTGCCTTGCCCGCTGCTGGACAGGGGCTCGGCTGTTGGGCACTGACAATT
CCGTGGTGTTGTCGGGGAAATCATCGTCCTTTCCTTGGCTGCTCGCCTATGTTGCCACCTGGATTCTGCG
CGGGACGTCCTTCTGCTACGTCCCTTCGGCCCTCAATCCAGCGGACCTTCCTTCCCGCGGCCTGCTGCCG
GCTCTGCGGCCTCTTCCGCGTCTTCGCCTTCGCCCTCAGACGAGTCGGATCTCCCTTTGGGCCGCCTCCC
CGCATCGATACCGAGCGCTGCTCGAGAGATCTACGGGTGGCATCCCTGTGACCCCTCCCCAGTGCCTCTC
CTGGCCCTGGAAGTTGCCACTCCAGTGCCCACCAGCCTTGTCCTAATAAAATTAAGTTGCATCATTTTGT
CTGACTAGGTGTCCTTCTATAATATTATGGGGTGGAGGGGGGTGGTATGGAGCAAGGGGCAAGTTGGGAA
GACAACCTGTAGGGCCTGCGGGGTCTATTGGGAACCAAGCTGGAGTGCAGTGGCACAATCTTGGCTCACT
GCAATCTCCGCCTCCTGGGTTCAAGCGATTCTCCTGCCTCAGCCTCCCGAGTTGTTGGGATTCCAGGCAT
GCATGACCAGGCTCAGCTAATTTTTGTTTTTTTGGTAGAGACGGGGTTTCACCATATTGGCCAGGCTGGT
CTCCAACTCCTAATCTCAGGTGATCTACCCACCTTGGCCTCCCAAATTGCTGGGATTACAGGCGTGAACC
ACTGCTCCCTTCCCTGTCCTTCTGATTTTGTAGGTAACCACGTGCGGACCGAGCGGCCGCAGGAACCCCT
AGTGATGGAGTTGGCCACTCCCTCTCTGCGCGCTCGCTCGCTCACTGAGGCCGGGCGACCAAAGGTCGCC
CGACGCCCGGGCTTTGCCCGGGCGGCCTCAGTGAGCGAGCGAGCGCGCAGCTGCCTGCAGGGGCGCCTGA
TGCGGTATTTTCTCCTTACGCATCTGTGCGGTATTTCACACCGCATA
[95 nt withheld, positions 4598-4692]
T
[46 nt withheld, positions 4694-4739]
C
[141 nt withheld, positions 4741-4881]
CCTTTGACGTTGGAGTCCACGTTCTTT
[37 nt withheld, positions 4909-4945]
ACTCTATCTCGGGCTATTCTTTTGATTTATAAGGGATTTTGCCGATTTCGGTCTATTGGTTAAAAAATGA
GCTGATTTAACAAAAATTTAACGCGAATTTTAACAAAATATTAACGTTTACAATTTTATGGTGCACTCTC
AGTACAATCTGCTCTGATGCCGCATAGTTAAGCCAGCCCCGACACCCGCCAACACCCGCTGACGCGCCCT
GACGGGCTTGTCTGCTCCCGGCATCCGCTTACAGACAAGCTGTGACCGTCTCCGGGAGCTGCATGTGTCA
GAGGTTTTCACCGTCATCACCGAAACGCGCGAGACGAAAGGGCCTCGTGATACGCCTATTTTTATAGGTT
AATGTCATGATAATAATGGTTTCTTAGACGTCAGGTGGCACTTTTCGGGGAAATGTGCGCGGAACCCCTA
TTTGTTTATTTTTCTAAATACATTCAAATATGTATCCGCTCATGAGACAATAACCCTGATAAATGCTTCA
ATAATATTGAAAAAGGAAGAGTATGAGTATTCAACATTTCCGTGTCGCCCTTATTCCCTTTTTTGCGGCA
TTTTGCCTTCCTGTTTTTGCTCACCCAGAAACGCTGGTGAAAGTAAAAGATGCTGAAGATCAGTTGGGTG
CACGAGTGGGTTACATCGAACTGGATCTCAACAGCGGTAAGATCCTTGAGAGTTTTCGCCCCGAAGAACG
TTTTCCAATGATGAGCACTTTTAAAGTTCTGCTATGTGGCGCGGTATTATCCCGTATTGACGCCGGGCAA
GAGCAACTCGGTCGCCGCATACACTATTCTCAGAATGACTTGGTTGAGTACTCACCAGTCACAGAAAAGC
ATCTTACGGATGGCATGACAGTAAGAGAATTATGCAGTGCTGCCATAACCATGAGTGATAACACTGCGGC
CAACTTACTTCTGACAACGATCGGAGGACCGAAGGAGCTAACCGCTTTTTTGCACAACATGGGGGATCAT
GTAACTCGCCTTGATCGTTGGGAACCGGAGCTGAATGAAGCCATACCAAACGACGAGCGTGACACCACGA
TGCCTGTAGCAATGGCAACAACGTTGCGCAAACTATTAACTGGCGAACTACTTACTCTAGCTTCCCGGCA
ACAATTAATAGACTGGATGGAGGCGGATAAAGTTGCAGGACCACTTCTGCGCTCGGCCCTTCCGGCTGGC
TGGTTTATTGCTGATAAATCTGGAGCCGGTGAGCGTGGGTCTCGCGGTATCATTGCAGCACTGGGGCCAG
ATGGTAAGCCCTCCCGTATCGTAGTTATCTACACGACGGGGAGTCAGGCAACTATGGATGAACGAAATAG
ACAGATCGCTGAGATAGGTGCCTCACTGATTAAGCATTGGTAACTGTCAGACCAAGTTTACTCATATATA
CTTTAGATTGATTTAAAACTTCATTTTTAATTTAAAAGGATCTAGGTGAAGATCCTTTTTGATAATCTCA
TGACCAAAATCCCTTAACGTGAGTTTTCGTTCCACTGAGCGTCAGACCCCGTAGAAAAGATCAAAGGATC
TTCTTGAGATCCTTTTTTTCTGCGCGTAATCTGCTGCTTGCAAACAAAAAAACCACCGCTACCAGCGGTG
GTTTGTTTGCCGGATCAAGAGCTACCAACTCTTTTTCCGAAGGTAACTGGCTTCAGCAGAGCGCAGATAC
CAAATACTGTTCTTCTAGTGTAGCCGTAGTTAGGCCACCACTTCAAGAACTCTGTAGCACCGCCTACATA
CCTCGCTCTGCTAATCCTGTTACCAGTGGCTGCTGCCAGTGGCGATAAGTCGTGTCTTACCGGGTTGGAC
TCAAGACGATAGTTACCGGATAAGGCGCAGCGGTCGGGCTGAACGGGGGGTTCGTGCACACAGCCCAGCT
TGGAGCGAACGACCTACACCGAACTGAGATACCTACAGCGTGAGCTATGAGAAAGCGCCACGCTTCCCGA
AGGGAGAAAGGCGGACAGGTATCCGGTAAGCGGCAGGGTCGGAACAGGAGAGCGCACGAGGGAGCTTCCA
GGGGGAAACGCCTGGTATCTTTATAGTCCTGTCGGGTTTCGCCACCTCTGACTTGAGCGTCGATTTTTGT
GATGCTCGTCAGGGGGGCGGAGCCTATGGAAAAACGCCAGCAACGCGGCCTTTTTACGGTTCCTGGCCTT
TTGCTGGCCTTTTGCTCACATGTCCTGCAGGCAGCTGCGCG
