>Addgene plasmid #137121 | pAAV-Ef1a-Coff/Fon-GCaMP6M | depositor partial sequence | sequence record 264967 | Promoter through WPRE
AAGCTTTGCAAAGATGGATAAAGTTTTAAACAGAGAGGAATCTTTGCAGCTAATGGACCTTCTAGGTCTT
GAAAGGAGTGGGAATTGGCTCCGGTGCCCGTCAGTGGGCAGAGCGCACATCGCCCACAGTCCCCGAGAAG
TTGGGGGGAGGGGTCGGCAATTGAACCGGTGCCTAGAGAAGGTGGCGCGGGGTAAACTGGGAAAGTGATG
TCGTGTACTGGCTCCGCCTTTTTCCCGAGGGTGGGGGAGAACCGTATATAAGTGCAGTAGTCGCCGTGAA
CGTTCTTTTTCGCAACGGGTTTGCCGCCAGAACACAGGTAAGTGCCGTGTGTGGTTCCCGCGGGCCTGGC
CTCTTTACGGGTTATGGCCCTTGCGTGCCTTGAATTACTTCCACTGGCTGCAGTACGTGATTCTTGATCC
CGAGCTTCGGGTTGGAAGTGGGTGGGAGAGTTCGAGGCCTTGCGCTTAAGGAGCCCCTTCGCCTCGTGCT
TGAGTTGAGGCCTGGCCTGGGCGCTGGGGCCGCCGCGTGCGAATCTGGTGGCACCTTCGCGCCTGTCTCG
CTGCTTTCGATAAGTCTCTAGCCATTTAAAATTTTTGATGACCTGCTGCGACGCTTTTTTTCTGGCAAGA
TAGTCTTGTAAATGCGGGCCAAGATCTGCACACTGGTATTTCGGTTTTTGGGGCCGCGGGCGGCGACGGG
GCCCGTGCGTCCCAGCGCACATGTTCGGCGAGGCGGGGCCTGCGAGCGCGGCCACCGAGAATCGGACGGG
GGTAGTCTCAAGCTGGCCGGCCTGCTCTGGTGCCTGGCCTCGCGCCGCCGTGTATCGCCCCGCCCTGGGC
GGCAAGGCTGGCCCGGTCGGCACCAGTTGCGTGAGCGGAAAGATGGCCGCTTCCCGGCCCTGCTGCAGGG
AGCTCAAAATGGAGGACGCGGCGCTCGGGAGAGCGGGCGGGTGAGTCACCCACACAAAGGAAAAGGGCCT
TTCCGTCCTCAGCCGTCGCTTCATGTGACTCCACGGAGTACCGGGCGCCGTCCAGGCACCTCGATTAGTT
CTCGAGCTTTTGGAGTACGTCGTCTTTAGGTTGGGGGGAGGGGTTTTATGCGATGGAGTTTCCCCACACT
GAGTGGGTGGAGACTGAAGTTAGGCCAGCTTGGCACTTGATGTAATTCTCCTTGGAATTTGCCCTTTTTG
AGTTTGGATCTTGGTTCATTCTCAAGCCTCAGACAGTGGTTCAAAGTTTTTTTCTTCCATTTCAGGTGTC
GTGAGGATCCATAACTTCGTATAGGATACTTTATACGAAGTTATGTAGCTGGAGCAATTTGAAAAGATTG
TTGTATTACCTCTAGCTGCGCTTAATAACTTCGTATAGTATACCTTATACGAAGTTATGTCGACGCCACC
ATGGTGGACTCATCACGTCGTAAGTGGAATAAGACAGGTCACGCAGTCAGAGCTATAGGTCGGCTGAGCT
CACTCGAGAACGTCTATATCAAGGCCGACAAGCAGAAGAACGGCATCAAGGCGAACTTCAAGATCCGCCA
CAACATCGAGGACGGCGGCGTGCAGCTCGCCTACCACTACCAGCAGAACACCCCCATCGGCGACGGCCCC
GTGCTGCTGCCCGACAACCACTACCTGAGCGTGCAGTCCAAACTTTCGAAAGACCCCAACGAGAAGCGCG
ATCACATGGTCCTGCTGGAGTTCGTGACCGCCGCCGGGATCACTCTCGGCATGGACGAGCTGTACAAGGG
CGGTACCGGAGGGAGCATGGTGAGCAAGGTGAGTACAGGAGGGCTAGCATAACTTCGTATAAAGTATCCT
ATACGAAGTTATTTGCCTTAACCCAGAAATTATCACTGTTATTCTTTAGATAGGTGCAAAGAATAACTTC
GTATAAGGTATACTATACGAAGTTATGGTACCGAAGTTCCTATTCTTCAAATAGTATAGGAACTTCAATT
GTTATTGGTGCAAAGAATCACTTCCTTAAGTCTTTATACTGCCCAGGAAGTTCCTATTCTTCAAAAGGTA
TAGGAACTTCGGCGCGCCTCACTTCGCTGTCATCATTTGTACAAACTCTTCGTAGTTTACCTGACCATCC
CCATCGATGTCTGCTTCCCTGATCATTTCATCAACCTCTTCATCTGTTAACTTCTCTCCAAGGTTTGTCA
TCACGTGGCGAAGCTCTGCTGCACTGATGTAGCCATTGCCATCCTTATCAAACACACCGAACGCTTCTCT
AATTTCTTCTTCCGTGTCCCTGTAGCTCCCTTTTCTTGCCATCATTGTCAGGAACTCAGGGAAGTCGATT
GTGCCGTCACCGTCGGCATCTACTTCATTGATCATGTCCTGCAGCTCTGCTTCTGTGGGGTTCTGCCCCA
GAGACCGCATCACCGTCCCCAGCTCCTTGGTTGTTATTGTCCCATCCCCGTCCTTGTCAAATAGGGAGAA
AGCCTCTTTAAATTCTGCGATCTGCTCTTCAGTCAGTTGGTCCGGCAGGTTGTACTCCAGCTTGTGCCCC
AGGATGTTGCCGTCCTCCTTGAAGTCGATGCCCTTCAGCTCGATGCGGTTCACCAGGGTGTCGCCCTCGA
ACTTCACCTCGGCGCGGGTCTTGTAGTTGCCGTCGTCCTTGAAGAAGATGGTGCGCTCCTGGATGTAGCC
TTCGGGCATGGCGGACTTGAAGAAGTCGTGCTGCTTCATGTGGTCGGGGTAGCGGCTGAAGCACTGCACG
CCGTAGGTCAGGGTGGTCACGAGGGTGGGCCAGGGCACGGGCAGCTTGCCGGTGGTGCAGATGAACTTCA
GGGTCAGCTTGCCGTAGGTGGCATCGCCCTCACCCTCGCCGGACACGCTGAACTTGTGGCCGTTTACGTC
GCCGTCCAGCTCGACCAGGATGGGCACCACCCCGGTGAACAGCTCCTCGCCCTGTGGGACGACATGACTT
AACCAGTTAACCATGTTCTCTGAACATGAGAAGGGCTGGCCACTCTCCATCTAGAGAAGTTCCTATACTA
TTTGAAGAATAGGAACTTCTTGCCTTAACCCAGAAATTATCACTGTTATTCTTTAGAATAGTGCAAAGAG
AAGTTCCTATACCTTTTGAAGAATAGGAACTTCGAATTCGATATCAAGCTTATCGATAATCAACCTCTGG
ATTACAAAATTTGTGAAAGATTGACTGGTATTCTTAACTATGTTGCTCCTTTTACGCTATGTGGATACGC
TGCTTTAATGCCTTTGTATCATGCTATTGCTTCCCGTATGGCTTTCATTTTCTCCTCCTTGTATAAATCC
TGGTTGCTGTCTCTTTATGAGGAGTTGTGGCCCGTTGTCAGGCAACGTGGCGTGGTGTGCACTGTGTTTG
CTGACGCAACCCCCACTGGTTGGGGCATTGCCACCACCTGTCAGCTCCTTTCCGGGACTTTCGCTTTCCC
CCTCCCTATTGCCACGGCGGAACTCATCGCCGCCTGCCTTGCCCGCTGCTGGACAGGGGCTCGGCTGTTG
GGCACTGACAATTCCGTGGTGTTGTCGGGGAAATCATCGTCCTTTCCTTGGCTGCTCGCCTATGTTGCCA
CCTGGATTCTGCGCGGGACGTCCTTCTGCTACGTCCCTTCGGCCCTCAATCCAGCGGACCTTCCTTCCCG
CGGCCTGCTGCCGGCTCTGCGGCCTCTTCCGCGTCTTCGCCTTCGCCCTCAGACGAGTCGGATCTCCCTT
TGGGCCGCCTCCCCGCATCGATACCG
